>Addgene plasmid #222323 | Str-Endo-KKXX_SBP-EGFP-LIMP2 | addgene full sequence | sequence record 439255 | Addgene NGS Result
CGTCGACGGATCGGGAGATCTCCCGATCCCCTATGGTGCACTCTCAGTACAATCTGCTCTGATGCCGCAT
AGTTAAGCCAGTATCTGCTCCCTGCTTGTGTGTTGGAGGTCGCTGAGTAGTGCGCGAGCAAAATTTAAGC
TACAACAAGGCAAGGCTTGACCGACAATTGCATGAAGAATCTGCTTAGGGTTAGGCGTTTTGCGCTGCTT
CGCGATGTACGGGCCAGATATACGCGTTGACATTGATTATTGACTAGTTATTAATAGTAATCAATTACGG
GGTCATTAGTTCATAGCCCATATATGGAGTTCCGCGTTACATAACTTACGGTAAATGGCCCGCCTGGCTG
ACCGCCCAACGACCCCCGCCCATTGACGTCAATAATGACGTATGTTCCCATAGTAACGCCAATAGGGACT
TTCCATTGACGTCAATGGGTGGAGTATTTACGGTAAACTGCCCACTTGGCAGTACATCAAGTGTATCATA
TGCCAAGTACGCCCCCTATTGACGTCAATGACGGTAAATGGCCCGCCTGGCATTATGCCCAGTACATGAC
CTTATGGGACTTTCCTACTTGGCAGTACATCTACGTATTAGTCATCGCTATTACCATGGTGATGCGGTTT
TGGCAGTACATCAATGGGCGTGGATAGCGGTTTGACTCACGGGGATTTCCAAGTCTCCACCCCATTGACG
TCAATGGGAGTTTGTTTTGGCACCAAAATCAACGGGACTTTCCAAAATGTCGTAACAACTCCGCCCCATT
GACGCAAATGGGCGGTAGGCGTGTACGGTGGGAGGTCTATATAAGCAGAGCTCTCTGGCTAACTAGAGAA
CCCACTGCTTACTGGCTTATCGAAATTAATACGACTCACTATAGGGAGACCCAAGCTTGGTACCGAGCTC
GGATCGATATCTGAACCATGGACCCCAGCAAGGACAGCAAGGCCCAGGTGAGCGCCGCCGAGGCCGGCAT
CACCGGCACCTGGTACAACCAGCTGGGCAGCACCTTCATCGTGACCGCCGGCGCCGACGGCGCCCTGACC
GGCACCTACGAGAGCGCCGTGGGCAACGCCGAGAGCAGATACGTGCTGACCGGCAGATACGACAGCGCCC
CCGCCACCGACGGCAGCGGCACCGCCCTGGGCTGGACCGTGGCCTGGAAGAACAACTACAGAAACGCCCA
CAGCGCCACCACCTGGAGCGGCCAGTACGTGGGCGGCGCCGAGGCCAGAATCAACACCCAGTGGCTGCTG
ACCAGCGGCACCACCGAGGCCAACGCCTGGAAGAGCACCCTGGTGGGCCACGACACCTTCACCAAGGTGA
AGCCCAGCGCCGCCAGCATCGACGCCGCCAAGAAGGCCGGCGTGAACAACGGCAACCCCCTGGACGCCGT
GCAGCAGGGCGGATCCTACCCCTACGACGTGCCCGACTACGCCGCCGGCTACCAGACCATCAAGAAGACC
AACTGAGCGGCCGCATAGATAACTGATCCAGTGTGCTGGAATTAATTCGCTGTCTGCGAGGGCCAGCTGT
TGGGGTGAGTACTCCCTCTCAAAAGCGGGCATGACTTCTGCGCTAAGATTGTCAGTTTCCAAAAACGAGG
AGGATTTGATATTCACCTGGCCCGCGGTGATGCCTTTGAGGGTGGCCGCGTCCATCTGGTCAGAAAAGAC
AATCTTTTTGTTGTCAAGCTTGAGGTGTGGCAGGCTTGAGATCTGGCCATACACTTGAGTGACAATGACA
TCCACTTTGCCTTTCTCTCCACAGGTGTCCACTCCCAGGTCCAACTGCAGGTCGAGCATGCATCTAGGGC
GGCCAATTCCGCCCCTCTCCCCCCCCCCCCTCTCCCTCCCCCCCCCCTAACGTTACTGGCCGAAGCCGCT
TGGAATAAGGCCGGTGTGCGTTTGTCTATATGTTATTTTCCACCATATTGCCGTCTTTTGGCAATGTGAG
GGCCCGGAAACCTGGCCCTGTCTTCTTGACGAGCATTCCTAGGGGTCTTTCCCCTCTCGCCAAAGGAATG
CAAGGTCTGTTGAATGTCGTGAAGGAAGCAGTTCCTCTGGAAGCTTCTTGAAGACAAACAACGTCTGTAG
CGACCCTTTGCAGGCAGCGGAACCCCCCACCTGGCGACAGGTGCCTCTGCGGCCAAAAGCCACGTGTATA
AGATACACCTGCAAAGGCGGCACAACCCCAGTGCCACGTTGTGAGTTGGATAGTTGTGGAAAGAGTCAAA
TGGCTCTCCTCAAGCGTATTCAACAAGGGGCTGAAGGATGCCCAGAAGGTACCCCATTGTATGGGATCTG
ATCTGGGGCCTCGGTGCACATGCTTTACATGTGTTTAGTCGAGGTTAAAAAAACGTCTAGGCCCCCCGAA
CCACGGGGACGTGGTTTTCCTTTGAAAAACACGATGATAAGCTTGCCACAACCCGGGAGGCGCGCCAAAT
TGCGAATTCCATGGACGAGAAGACCACTGGTTGGCGAGGTGGACACGTTGTTGAAGGACTGGCTGGGGAA
CTTGAACAACTTCGTGCACGACTGGAGCATCACCCACAAGGTCAACGTGAACCACCTGCAGGTGTGAGCA
AGGGCGAGGAGCTGTTCACCGGGGTGGTGCCCATCCTGGTCGAGCTGGACGGCGACGTAAACGGCCACAA
GTTCAGCGTGTCCGGCGAGGGCGAGGGCGATGCCACCTACGGCAAGCTGACCCTGAAGTTCATCTGCACC
ACCGGCAAGCTGCCCGTGCCCTGGCCCACCCTCGTGACCACCCTGACCTACGGCGTGCAGTGCTTCAGCC
GCTACCCCGACCACATGAAGCAGCACGACTTCTTCAAGTCCGCCATGCCCGAAGGCTACGTCCAGGAGCG
CACCATCTTCTTCAAGGACGACGGCAACTACAAGACCCGCGCCGAGGTGAAGTTCGAGGGCGACACCCTG
GTGAACCGCATCGAGCTGAAGGGCATCGACTTCAAGGAGGACGGCAACATCCTGGGGCACAAGCTGGAGT
ACAACTACAACAGCCACAACGTCTATATCATGGCCGACAAGCAGAAGAACGGCATCAAGGTGAACTTCAA
GATCCGCCACAACATCGAGGACGGCAGCGTGCAGCTCGCCGACCACTACCAGCAGAACACCCCCATCGGC
GACGGCCCCGTGCTGCTGCCCGACAACCACTACCTGAGCACCCAGTCCGCCCTGAGCAAAGACCCCAACG
AGAAGCGCGATCACATGGTCCTGCTGGAGTTCGTGACCGCCGCCGGGATCACTCTCGGCATGGACGAGCT
GTACAAGGGCCGGCCAGGCCGATGCTGCTTCTACACGGCGGGGACGTTGTCCCTGCTCCTGCTGGTGACC
AGCGTCACGCTGCTGGTGGCCCGGGTCTTCCAGAAGGCTGTAGACCAGAGTATCGAGAAGAAAATTGTGT
TAAGGAATGGTACTGAGGCATTTGACTCCTGGGAGAAGCCCCCTCTGCCTGTGTATACTCAGTTCTATTT
CTTCAATGTCACCAATCCAGAGGAGATCCTCAGAGGGGAGACCCCTCGGGTGGAAGAAGTGGGGCCATAC
ACCTACAGGGAACTCAGAAACAAAGCAAATATTCAATTTGGAGATAATGGAACAACAATATCTGCTGTTA
GCAACAAGGCCTATGTTTTTGAACGAGACCAATCTGTTGGAGACCCTAAAATTGACTTAATTAGAACATT
AAATATTCCTGTATTGACTGTCATAGAGTGGTCCCAGGTGCACTTCCTCAGGGAGATCATCGAGGCCATG
TTGAAAGCCTATCAGCAGAAGCTCTTTGTGACTCACACAGTTGACGAATTGCTCTGGGGCTACAAAGATG
AAATCTTGTCCCTTATCCATGTTTTCAGGCCCGATATCTCTCCCTATTTTGGCCTATTCTATGAGAAAAA
TGGGACTAATGATGGAGACTATGTTTTTCTAACTGGAGAAGACAGTTACCTTAACTTTACAAAAATTGTG
GAATGGAATGGGAAAACGTCACTTGACTGGTGGATAACAGACAAGTGCAATATGATTAATGGAACAGATG
GAGATTCTTTTCACCCACTAATAACCAAAGATGAGGTCCTTTATGTCTTCCCATCTGACTTTTGCAGGTC
AGTGTATATTACTTTCAGTGACTATGAGAGTGTACAGGGACTGCCTGCCTTTCGGTATAAAGTTCCTGCA
GAAATATTAGCCAATACGTCAGACAATGCCGGCTTCTGTATACCTGAGGGAAACTGCCTGGGCTCAGGAG
TTCTGAATGTCAGCATCTGCAAGAATGGTGCACCCATCATTATGTCTTTCCCACACTTTTACCAAGCAGA
TGAGAGGTTTGTTTCTGCCATAGAAGGCATGCACCCAAATCAGGAAGACCATGAGACATTTGTGGACATT
AATCCTTTGACTGGAATAATCCTAAAAGCAGCCAAGAGGTTCCAAATCAACATTTATGTCAAAAAATTAG
ATGACTTTGTTGAAACGGGAGACATTAGAACCATGGTTTTCCCAGTGATGTACCTCAATGAGAGTGTTCA
CATTGATAAAGAGACGGCGAGTCGACTGAAGTCTATGATTAACACTACTTTGATCATCACCAACATACCC
TACATCATCATGGCGCTGGGTGTGTTCTTTGGTTTGGTTTTTACCTGGCTTGCATGCAAAGGACAGGGAT
CCATGGATGAGGGAACAGCGGATGAAAGAGCACCCCTCATTCGAACCTAAATTAATTAACTCTAGATAAC
TGATCATAATCAGCCATACCACATTTGTAGAGGTTTTACTTGCTTTAAAAAACCTCCCACACCTCCCCCT
GAACCTGAAACATAAAATGAATGCAATTGTTGTTGTTAACTTGTTTATTGCAGCTTATAATGGTTACAAA
TAAAGCAATAGCATCACAAATTTCACAAATAAAGCATTTTTTTCACTGCATTCTAGTTGTGGTTTGTCCA
AACTCATCAATGTATCTTAACGCGTCGAGTGCATTCTAGTTGTGGTTTGTCCAAACTCATCAATGTATCT
TATCATGTCTGTATACCGTCGACCTCTAGCTAGAGCTTGGCGTAATCATGGTCATAGCTGTTTCCTGTGT
GAAATTGTTATCCGCTCACAATTCCACACAACATACGAGCCGGAAGCATAAAGTGTAAAGCCTGGGGTGC
CTAATGAGTGAGCTAACTCACATTAATTGCGTTGCGCTCACTGCCCGCTTTCCAGTCGGGAAACCTGTCG
TGCCAGCTGCATTAATGAATCGGCCAACGCGCGGGGAGAGGCGGTTTGCGTATTGGGCGCTCTTCCGCTT
CCTCGCTCACTGACTCGCTGCGCTCGGTCGTTCGGCTGCGGCGAGCGGTATCAGCTCACTCAAAGGCGGT
AATACGGTTATCCACAGAATCAGGGGATAACGCAGGAAAGAACATGTGAGCAAAAGGCCAGCAAAAGGCC
AGGAACCGTAAAAAGGCCGCGTTGCTGGCGTTTTTCCATAGGCTCCGCCCCCCTGACGAGCATCACAAAA
ATCGACGCTCAAGTCAGAGGTGGCGAAACCCGACAGGACTATAAAGATACCAGGCGTTTCCCCCTGGAAG
CTCCCTCGTGCGCTCTCCTGTTCCGACCCTGCCGCTTACCGGATACCTGTCCGCCTTTCTCCCTTCGGGA
AGCGTGGCGCTTTCTCATAGCTCACGCTGTAGGTATCTCAGTTCGGTGTAGGTCGTTCGCTCCAAGCTGG
GCTGTGTGCACGAACCCCCCGTTCAGCCCGACCGCTGCGCCTTATCCGGTAACTATCGTCTTGAGTCCAA
CCCGGTAAGACACGACTTATCGCCACTGGCAGCAGCCACTGGTAACAGGATTAGCAGAGCGAGGTATGTA
GGCGGTGCTACAGAGTTCTTGAAGTGGTGGCCTAACTACGGCTACACTAGAAGAACAGTATTTGGTATCT
GCGCTCTGCTGAAGCCAGTTACCTTCGGAAAAAGAGTTGGTAGCTCTTGATCCGGCAAACAAACCACCGC
TGGTAGCGGTGGTTTTTTTGTTTGCAAGCAGCAGATTACGCGCAGAAAAAAAGGATCTCAAGAAGATCCT
TTGATCTTTTCTACGGGGTCTGACGCTCAGTGGAACGAAAACTCACGTTAAGGGATTTTGGTCATGAGAT
TATCAAAAAGGATCTTCACCTAGATCCTTTTAAATTAAAAATGAAGTTTTAAATCAATCTAAAGTATATA
TGAGTAAACTTGGTCTGACAGTTACCAATGCTTAATCAGTGAGGCACCTATCTCAGCGATCTGTCTATTT
CGTTCATCCATAGTTGCCTGACTCCCCGTCGTGTAGATAACTACGATACGGGAGGGCTTACCATCTGGCC
CCAGTGCTGCAATGATACCGCGAGACCCACGCTCACCGGCTCCAGATTTATCAGCAATAAACCAGCCAGC
CGGAAGGGCCGAGCGCAGAAGTGGTCCTGCAACTTTATCCGCCTCCATCCAGTCTATTAATTGTTGCCGG
GAAGCTAGAGTAAGTAGTTCGCCAGTTAATAGTTTGCGCAACGTTGTTGCCATTGCTACAGGCATCGTGG
TGTCACGCTCGTCGTTTGGTATGGCTTCATTCAGCTCCGGTTCCCAACGATCAAGGCGAGTTACATGATC
CCCCATGTTGTGCAAAAAAGCGGTTAGCTCCTTCGGTCCTCCGATCGTTGTCAGAAGTAAGTTGGCCGCA
GTGTTATCACTCATGGTTATGGCAGCACTGCATAATTCTCTTACTGTCATGCCATCCGTAAGATGCTTTT
CTGTGACTGGTGAGTACTCAACCAAGTCATTCTGAGAATAGTGTATGCGGCGACCGAGTTGCTCTTGCCC
GGCGTCAATACGGGATAATACCGCGCCACATAGCAGAACTTTAAAAGTGCTCATCATTGGAAAACGTTCT
TCGGGGCGAAAACTCTCAAGGATCTTACCGCTGTTGAGATCCAGTTCGATGTAACCCACTCGTGCACCCA
ACTGATCTTCAGCATCTTTTACTTTCACCAGCGTTTCTGGGTGAGCAAAAACAGGAAGGCAAAATGCCGC
AAAAAAGGGAATAAGGGCGACACGGAAATGTTGAATACTCATACTCTTCCTTTTTCAATATTATTGAAGC
ATTTATCAGGGTTATTGTCTCATGAGCGGATACATATTTGAATGTATTTAGAAAAATAAACAAATAGGGG
TTCCGCGCACATTTCCCCGAAAAGTGCCACCTGA
Features (pLannotate 1.2.2; 20 found; start..end, strand, type, name):
     32..84      -  misc_feature   bom (fragment): basis of mobility region from pBR322
    239..618     +  enhancer       CMV enhancer: human cytomegalovirus immediate early enhancer
    619..822     +  promoter       CMV promoter: human cytomegalovirus (CMV) immediate early promoter
    818..851     +  LTR            5' LTR (truncated) (fragment): truncated 5' long terminal repeat (LTR) from HIV-1
    867..885     +  promoter       T7 promoter: promoter for bacteriophage T7 RNA polymerase
    931..1407    +  CDS            SAV_STRAV (fragment): Experimental evidence at protein level: Swiss-Prot protein existence level 1. The biological function of streptavidin is not known. Forms a strong non-covalent specific complex with biotin (one molecule of biotin per subunit of streptavidin). From Streptomyces avidinii.
   1545..1774    +  intron         chimeric intron: chimera between introns from adenovirus and immunoglobulin heavy chain genes
   1958..2420    +  misc_feature   IRES: internal ribosome entry site (IRES) of the encephalomyocarditis virus (EMCV)
   2584..3297    +  CDS            EGFP: EGFP is a basic (constitutively fluorescent) green fluorescent protein published in 1996, derived from Aequorea victoria. It is reported to be a rapidly-maturing weak dimer with moderate acid sensitivity.
   3307..4737    +  CDS            SCARB2: SCRB2_HUMAN - Also known as CD36L2, LIMP2, LIMPII. Experimental evidence at protein level: Swiss-Prot protein existence level 1. (Microbial infection) Acts as a receptor for enterovirus 71. From Homo sapiens (Human).
   4761..4845    +  CDS            large T antigen (fragment): large T antigen from SV40 (simian virus 40)
   4868..4989    +  polyA_signal   SV40 poly(A) signal: SV40 polyadenylation signal
   5000..5051    +  polyA_signal   SV40 poly(A) signal (fragment): SV40 polyadenylation signal
   5115..5131    -  protein_bind   lac operator: The lac repressor binds to the lac operator to inhibit transcription in E. coli. This inhibition can be relieved by adding lactose or isopropyl-β-D-thiogalactopyranoside (IPTG). lac repressor encoded by lacI
   5139..5169    -  promoter       lac promoter: promoter for the E. coli lac operon
   5184..5205    -  protein_bind   CAP binding site: CAP binding activates transcription in the presence of cAMP. E. coli catabolite activator protein
   5218..5310    -  CDS            lacI (fragment): lac repressor; lacI; The lac repressor binds to the lac operator to inhibit transcription in E. coli. This inhibition can be relieved by adding lactose or isopropyl-β-D-thiogalactopyranoside (IPTG).
   5493..6081    -  rep_origin     ori: high-copy-number ColE1/pMB1/pBR322/pUC origin of replication
   6252..7112    -  CDS            AmpR: β-lactamase; bla; confers resistance to ampicillin, carbenicillin, and related antibiotics
   7113..7217    -  promoter       AmpR promoter: bla
