[The description below was written by a language model from this plasmid's Addgene catalogue record and pLannotate feature annotations shown in this document.]
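Description:
Str-Endo-KKXX_SBP-EGFP-LIMP2 is a mammalian expression plasmid built on the pIRES-neo3 backbone that carries a two-part, bicistronic cassette of the kind used in the retention-using-selective-hooks (RUSH) approach to synchronised secretory trafficking. It is propagated in E. coli through a high-copy ColE1/pUC-type origin and selected with ampicillin via the β-lactamase gene. No neomycin resistance gene is annotated in the 7.2 kb sequence; the position downstream of the IRES is occupied by the reporter instead, so no mammalian selection marker is evident from the record.

Transcription is driven by the CMV immediate-early enhancer and promoter. The first open reading frame encodes core streptavidin, which serves as the "hook". The plasmid name indicates an endoplasmic reticulum retention signal of the KKXX type, whereas the catalogue insert field says Streptavidin-KDEL, and the feature table does not resolve which is present. A chimeric intron and an EMCV IRES follow, allowing cap-independent translation of the second cistron from the same mRNA: human LIMP2 (SCARB2), a lysosomal membrane protein, fused at its N-terminus to EGFP and, according to the name, a streptavidin-binding peptide (SBP), which is not annotated separately. An SV40 polyadenylation signal terminates the transcript.

In this design, the SBP tag binds the ER-anchored streptavidin and holds the fluorescent LIMP2 reporter in the ER. Addition of biotin competes for streptavidin and releases the cargo as a synchronous wave that can be imaged. The associated publication concerns the sorting and segregation of LAMP1 and LIMP2 at the Golgi apparatus on the way to lysosomes.
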