Addgene plasmid #222323: Str-Endo-KKXX_SBP-EGFP-LIMP2
Depositing lab: Franck Perez. Publication: Lysosomal membrane proteins LAMP1 and LIMP2 are segregated in the Golgi apparatus independently of their clathrin adaptor binding motif. Ecard J, Lian YL, Divoux S, Gouveia Z, Vigne E, Perez F, Boncompain G. Mol Biol Cell. 2024 Mar 1;35(3):ar42. doi: 10.1091/mbc.E23-06-0251. Epub 2024 Jan 17. PubMed 38231876.
Backbone
  Vector backbone: pIRES-neo3
  Vector type: Mammalian Expression
Growth in bacteria
  Bacterial resistance: Ampicillin, 100 μg/mL
  Growth temperature: 37°C
  Growth strain: DH5alpha
  Copy number: High Copy
Gene/Insert
  Gene/Insert name: Streptavidin-KDEL and LIMP2 fused to SBP-EGFP (alt names: SCARB2; LIMP2)
  Species: H. sapiens (human)
  Entrez Gene: SCARB2 (a.k.a. AMRF, CD36L2, EPM4, HLGP85, LGP85, LIMP-2, LIMPII, SR-BII)
  Promoter: CMV
  Cloning method: Restriction Enzyme; 5′ cloning site Unknown (unknown if destroyed)
Terms and licenses: Academic/Nonprofit Terms; Industry Terms: Not Available to Industry
How to cite: Str-Endo-KKXX_SBP-EGFP-LIMP2 was a gift from Franck Perez (Addgene plasmid # 222323 ; http://n2t.net/addgene:222323 ; RRID:Addgene_222323)
